Addgene plasmid #32817: CMV-hEAAT5
Depositing lab: Susan Amara.
Backbone
  Vector backbone: pCMV5
  Backbone size w/o insert (bp): 4700
  Vector type: Mammalian Expression
Growth in bacteria
  Bacterial resistance: Ampicillin, 100 μg/mL
  Growth temperature: 37°C
  Growth strain: DH5alpha
  Copy number: Unknown
Gene/Insert
  Gene/Insert name: EAAT5
  Species: H. sapiens (human)
  Entrez Gene: SLC1A7 (a.k.a. RP11-334A14.7, AAAT, EAAT5, FLJ36602)
  Promoter: CMV
  Cloning method: Restriction Enzyme; 5′ cloning site XbaI (unknown if destroyed); 3′ cloning site KpnI (unknown if destroyed)
  Sequencing primers: 5′ CMV-Fwd
Terms and licenses: Academic/Nonprofit Terms; Industry Terms: Not Available to Industry
How to cite: CMV-hEAAT5 was a gift from Susan Amara (Addgene plasmid # 32817 ; http://n2t.net/addgene:32817 ; RRID:Addgene_32817)
