[The description below was written by a language model from this plasmid's Addgene catalogue record.]
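Description:
CMV-hEAAT5 is a mammalian expression plasmid built on the pCMV5 backbone (about 4.7 kb without insert) that carries the human EAAT5 coding sequence, the product of the SLC1A7 gene. The insert was placed into the vector by restriction cloning between an XbaI site at the 5′ end and a KpnI site at the 3′ end; the record does not say whether either site survived cloning. Transcription is driven by the CMV promoter, a strong constitutive viral promoter widely used for high-level expression in transfected mammalian cells. The plasmid is propagated in E. coli under ampicillin selection, and its copy number is listed as unknown. The record does not mention epitope tags, fluorescent fusions, or a selectable marker for mammalian cells, and it does not give the insert size. No feature table is provided, so the origin of replication, polyadenylation signal and other backbone elements are not documented here.

EAAT5 belongs to the excitatory amino acid transporter family of sodium-dependent glutamate transporters in the SLC1 solute carrier group. It is generally known for expression in the retina and for a prominent glutamate-gated chloride conductance associated with transport. The record states no specific purpose, but a CMV-driven, apparently untagged construct of this kind is suited to transient heterologous expression of the human transporter in cultured mammalian cells. Such expression could support glutamate uptake assays, electrophysiological characterisation of transporter-associated currents, or comparison with other EAAT family members.
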