>Addgene plasmid #32817 | CMV-hEAAT5 | addgene partial sequence | sequence record 46530 | hEAAT5-F 5'-ggaatggactcctcatcctg-3'
GCTTCTTCTTGAGGACCCGGCGCCTCTCACCACAGGAAATTAGTTACTTCCAGTTCCCCGGAGAGCTCCT
GATGAGGATGCTGAAGATGATGATCCTGCCACTGGTGGTCTCCAGCTTGATGTCCGGACTTGCCTCCCTG
GATGCCAAGACCTCTAGCCGCCTGGGCGTCCTCACCGTGGCGTACTACCTGTGGACCACCTTCATGGCTG
TCATCGTGGGCATCTTCATGGTCTCCATCATCCACCCAGGCAGCGCGGCCCAGAAGGAGACCACGGAGCA
GAGTGGGAAGCCCATCATGAGCTCAGCCGATGCCCTGTTGGACCTCATCCGGAACATGTTCCCAGCCAAC
CTAGTAGAAGCCACATTCAAACAGTACCGCACCAAGACCACCCCAGTTGTCAAGTCCCCCAAGGTGGCAC
CAGAGGAGGCCCCTCCTCGGCGGATCCTCATCTACGGGGTCCAGGAGGAGAATGGCTCCCATGTGCAGAA
CTTCGCCCTGGACCTGACCCCGCCGCCCGAGGTCGTTTACAAGTCAGAGCCGGGCACCAGCGATGGCATG
AATGTGCTGGGCATCGTCTTCTTCTCTGCCACCATGGGCATCATGCTGGGCCGCATGGGTGACAGCGGGG
CCCCCCTGGTCAGCTTCTGCCAGTGCCTCAATGAGTCGGTCATGAAGATCGTGGCGGTGGCTGTGTGGTA
TTTCCCCTTCGGCATTGTGTTCCTCATTGCGGGTAAGATCCTGGAGATGGACGACCCCAGGGCCGTCGGC
AAGAAGCTGGGCTTCTACTCAGTCACCGTGGTGTGCGGGCTGGTGCTCCACGGGCTCTTTATCCTGCCCC
